>Addgene plasmid #243975 | pUPD3_RBS_J61126 | addgene full sequence | sequence record 487806 | Addgene NGS Result
GGTCTCGCAAAGAGAAAGAGGTGACTCACTGAATGCGAGACCACTCATCGCCCAATCACTAGTGAATTCG
TTCTATAGTGTCACCTAAATACCATAGAGCCGTTGGTCATAGCTGTTTCCTGTCCAGGCATCATGACACG
GTTATCCACAGAATCAGGGGATAACGCAGGAAAGAACATGTGAGCAAAAGGCCAGCAAAAGGCCAGGAAC
CGTAAAAAGGCCGCGTTGCTGGCGTTTTTCCATAGGCTCCGCCCCCCTGACGAGCATCACAAAAATCGAC
GCTCAAGTCAGAGGTGGCGAAACCCGACAGGACTATAAAGATACCAGGCGTTTCCCCCTGGAAGCTCCCT
CGTGCGCTCTCCTGTTCCGACCCTGCCGCTTACCGGATACCTGTCCGCCTTTCTCCCTTCGGGAAGCGTG
GCGCTTTCTCATAGCTCACGCTGTAGGTATCTCAGTTCGGTGTAGGTCGTTCGCTCCAAGCTGGGCTGTG
TGCACGAACCCCCCGTTCAGCCCGACCGCTGCGCCTTATCCGGTAACTATCGTCTTGAGTCCAACCCGGT
AAGACACGACTTATCGCCACTGGCAGCAGCCACTGGTAACAGGATTAGCAGAGCGAGGTATGTAGGCGGT
GCTACAGAGTTCTTGAAGTGGTGGCCTAACTACGGCTACACTAGAAGAACAGTATTTGGTATCTGCGCTC
TGCTGAAGCCAGTTACCTTCGGAAAAAGAGTTGGTAGCTCTTGATCCGGCAAACAAACCACCGCTGGTAG
CGGTGGTTTTTTTGTTTGCAAGCAGCAGATTACGCGCAGAAAAAAAGGATCTCAAGAAGATCCTTTGATC
TTTTCTACGGGGTCTGACGCTCAGTGGAACGAAAACTCACGTTAAGGGATTTTGGTCATGAGATTATCAA
AAAGGATCTTCACCTAGATCCTTTTGTGATGATCGGCACGTAAGAGGTTCCAACTTTCACCATAATGAAA
TAAGATCACTACCGGGCGTATTTTTTGAGTTATCGAGATTTTCAGGAGCTAAGGAAGCTAAAATGGAGAA
AAAAATCACTGGATATACCACCGTTGATATATCCCAATGGCATCGTAAAGAACATTTTGAGGCATTTCAG
TCAGTTGCTCAATGTACCTATAACCAGACCGTTCAGCTGGATATTACGGCCTTTTTAAAGACCGTAAAGA
AAAATAAGCACAAGTTTTATCCGGCCTTTATTCACATTCTTGCCCGCCTGATGAATGCTCATCCGGAATT
CCGTATGGCAATGAAAGACGGTGAGCTGGTGATATGGGATAGTGTTCACCCTTGTTACACCGTTTTCCAT
GAGCAAACTGAAACGTTTTCATCGCTCTGGAGTGAATACCACGACGATTTCCGGCAGTTTCTACACATAT
ATTCGCAAGATGTGGCGTGTTACGGTGAAAACCTGGCCTATTTCCCTAAAGGGTTTATTGAGAATATGTT
TTTCGTGTCAGCCAATCCCTGGGTGAGTTTCACCAGTTTTGATTTAAACGTGGCCAATATGGACAACTTC
TTCGCCCCCGTTTTCACCATGGGCAAATATTATACGCAAGGCGACAAGGTGCTGATGCCGCTGGCGATTC
AGGTTCATCATGCCGTTTGTGATGGCTTCCATGTCGGCAGAATGCTTAATGAATTACAACAGTACTGCGA
TGAGTGGCAGGGCGGGGCGTAATTTTTTTAAGGCAGTTATTGGTGCCCTTAAACGCCTGGTTGCTACGCC
TGAATAAGTGATAATAAGCGGATGAATGGCAGAAATTCGATGATAAGCTGTCAAACATGATGT
[125 nt withheld, positions 1814-1938]
C
[91 nt withheld, positions 1940-2030]
AGGGTGATGGTTCACGTAGTGGGCCAGCGCCCTGATAGACGGTTTTTCGCCCTTTGACGTTGGAGTCCAC
GTTCTTT
[37 nt withheld, positions 2108-2144]
ACCCTATCTCGGTCTATTCTTTTGATTTATAAGGGATTTTGCCGATTTCGGCCTATTGGTTAAAAAATGA
GCTGATTTAACAAAAATTTAACGCGAATTTTAACAAAATATTAACGCTTACAATTTTAACATTGTAGAAA
CGCATGTAAAACGACGGCCAGTGAATTGTAATACGACTCACTATAGGGTGAATTCCGCTTAGGACCTTAG
ATATTGATCTCAA
Features (pLannotate 1.2.2; 8 found; start..end, strand, type, name):
     72..90      -  promoter       SP6 promoter: promoter for bacteriophage SP6 RNA polymerase
    237..825     -  rep_origin     ori: high-copy-number ColE1/pMB1/pBR322/pUC origin of replication
    940..1042    +  promoter       cat promoter: promoter of the E. coli cat gene encoding chloramphenicol acetyltransferase
   1043..1699    +  CDS            cat: CAT_ECOLX - Experimental evidence at protein level: Swiss-Prot protein existence level 1. This enzyme is an effector of chloramphenicol resistance in bacteria. From Escherichia coli. This protein is used as a marker in many commonly used cloning vectors, such as pACYC184.
   1787..1804    -  promoter       tet promoter (fragment): E. coli promoter for tetracycline efflux protein gene
   1815..2270    +  rep_origin     f1 ori (sequence partly withheld): f1 bacteriophage origin of replication; arrow indicates direction of (+) strand synthesis
   2289..2310    -  CDS            lacZα (fragment): LacZα fragment of β-galactosidase; lacZ fragment
   2313..2331    +  promoter       T7 promoter: promoter for bacteriophage T7 RNA polymerase
