[The description below was written by a language model from this plasmid's Addgene catalogue record and pLannotate feature annotations shown in this document.]
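Description:
pUPD3_RBS_J61126 is a small (about 2.4 kb) part-storage plasmid from a GoldenBraid2.0 toolkit adapted for E. coli and related enteric bacteria. It is built on the pUPD3 backbone, the universal part domesticator used in GoldenBraid to hold individual standardized DNA parts before they are assembled into transcriptional units. The plasmid replicates at high copy from a ColE1/pUC-type origin and is selected with chloramphenicol through a cat gene driven by its native cat promoter. An f1 bacteriophage origin is also present, which in principle allows single-stranded DNA production with helper phage. A short tet promoter fragment is annotated as a backbone remnant.

The payload is J61126, a 20 bp synthetic ribosome binding site inserted by Golden Gate cloning. This insert is too short to have been picked up by the automated annotation, so it does not appear in the feature table. It presumably sits in the cloning region, which is flanked by a T7 promoter on one side and an SP6 promoter on the other. Only a small residual fragment of lacZα is annotated next to the T7 promoter, consistent with the part having replaced a lacZα screening cassette during domestication, although the record does not state this.

Although catalogued as a bacterial expression vector, the plasmid carries no coding payload or dedicated expression cassette of its own. Its role is to supply a defined translation initiation element that can be released by Type IIS restriction digestion and combined with promoter, coding sequence and terminator parts in GoldenBraid assemblies. This lets users tune translation strength in constructs built for E. coli. The record gives no strength value or characterization data for this particular RBS.
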