Addgene plasmid #243975: pUPD3_RBS_J61126
Purpose: GoldenBraid2.0 Ribosome binding site.
Depositing lab: Christophe Herman. Depositing organization: Baylor College of Medicine. Publication: GoldenBraid2.0 E. coli: a comprehensive and characterized toolkit for enterics. Cooke MB, Welch KT, Ramirez LD, Wen AX, Marciano DC, Herman C. Synth Biol (Oxf). 2025 Aug 14;10(1):ysaf015. doi: 10.1093/synbio/ysaf015. eCollection 2025. PubMed 40927394.
Backbone
  Vector backbone: pUPD3
  Vector type: Bacterial Expression
Growth in bacteria
  Bacterial resistance: Chloramphenicol, 25 μg/mL
  Growth temperature: 37°C
  Growth strain: DH5alpha
  Copy number: High Copy
Gene/Insert
  Gene/Insert name: J61126
  Species: Synthetic
  Insert size (bp): 20
  Cloning method: Golden Gate
Terms and licenses: Academic/Nonprofit Terms; Industry Terms: Not Available to Industry
How to cite: pUPD3_RBS_J61126 was a gift from Christophe Herman (Addgene plasmid # 243975 ; http://n2t.net/addgene:243975 ; RRID:Addgene_243975)
